Addgene plasmid #123594: pcDNA6-N-HA-m-Lmbr1l
Depositing lab: Bruce Beutler. Depositing organization: University of Texas Southwestern Medical Center. Publication: LMBR1L regulates lymphopoiesis through Wnt/beta-catenin signaling. Choi JH, Zhong X, McAlpine W, Liao TC, Zhang D, Fang B, Russell J, Ludwig S, Nair-Gill E, Zhang Z, Wang KW, Misawa T, Zhan X, Choi M, Wang T, Li X, Tang M, Sun Q, Yu L, Murray AR, Moresco EMY, Beutler B. Science. 2019 May 10;364(6440). pii: 364/6440/eaau0812. doi: 10.1126/science.aau0812. PubMed 31073040.
Backbone
  Vector backbone: pcDNA6
  Backbone size w/o insert (bp): 5069
  Total vector size (bp): 6653
  Vector type: Mammalian Expression
Growth in bacteria
  Bacterial resistance: Ampicillin, 100 μg/mL
  Growth temperature: 37°C
  Growth strain: DH5alpha
  Copy number: Unknown
Gene/Insert
  Gene/Insert name: limb region 1 like
  Species: M. musculus (mouse)
  Insert size (bp): 1584
  GenBank ID: NM_029098.3
  Entrez Gene: Lmbr1l (a.k.a. 1110013E13Rik, AA415653, D15Ertd735e, Limr)
  Tag / fusion protein: HA (N terminal on backbone)
  Cloning method: Ligation Independent Cloning
  Sequencing primers: 5′ TAATACGACTCACTATAGGG; 3′ TAGAAGGCACAGTCGAGGC
Terms and licenses: Academic/Nonprofit Terms; Industry Terms: Not Available to Industry
How to cite: pcDNA6-N-HA-m-Lmbr1l was a gift from Bruce Beutler (Addgene plasmid # 123594 ; http://n2t.net/addgene:123594 ; RRID:Addgene_123594)
