[The description below was written by a language model from this plasmid's Addgene catalogue record and pLannotate feature annotations shown in this document.]
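Description:
pcDNA6-N-HA-m-Lmbr1l is a mammalian expression plasmid built on the pcDNA6 backbone that carries the mouse Lmbr1l (limb region 1 like) coding sequence with an N-terminal HA epitope tag supplied by the backbone. The catalogue gives a total size of 6,653 bp with a 1,584 bp insert. The sequenced record is slightly shorter at 6,617 nt, and its annotation marks the Lmbr1l open reading frame as a 1,467 nt span. The HA tag itself is not called as a separate feature in the table. In E. coli the plasmid replicates from a high-copy ColE1/pUC-type origin and is selected with ampicillin through the bla gene and its own promoter. An f1 origin is also present, which allows single-stranded DNA production.

Expression of the tagged protein is driven by the human cytomegalovirus immediate early enhancer and promoter and terminated by the bovine growth hormone polyadenylation signal. A T7 promoter sits between the CMV promoter and the insert, where it can serve for in vitro transcription or as a sequencing primer site. A second cassette places the blasticidin S deaminase gene under both the SV40 early promoter and the bacterial EM7 promoter, followed by an SV40 poly(A) signal, so transfected mammalian cells can be selected with blasticidin. The short HIV-1 LTR, bleomycin-resistance, lacI and bom fragments in the annotation appear to be backbone remnants or partial matches rather than functional elements.

LMBR1L is annotated as a negative regulator of canonical Wnt/beta-catenin signalling that is required for lymphocyte development. The construct suits transient or stable expression of HA-tagged mouse LMBR1L for detection, immunoprecipitation and interaction studies in that context.
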