Features (pLannotate 1.2.2; 22 found; start..end, strand, type, name):
      1..380     +  enhancer       CMV enhancer: human cytomegalovirus immediate early enhancer
    381..584     +  promoter       CMV promoter: human cytomegalovirus (CMV) immediate early promoter
    580..613     +  LTR            5' LTR (truncated) (fragment): truncated 5' long terminal repeat (LTR) from HIV-1
    629..647     +  promoter       T7 promoter: promoter for bacteriophage T7 RNA polymerase
    807..2273    +  CDS            Lmbr1l: LMBRL_MOUSE - Also known as D15Ertd735e, Kiaa1174. Experimental evidence at protein level: Swiss-Prot protein existence level 1. Plays an essential role in lymphocyte development by negatively regulating the canonical Wnt signaling pathway (PubMed:31073040). In association with UBAC2 and E3 ubiquitin-protein ligase AMFR, promotes the ubiquitin-mediated degradation of CTNNB1 and Wnt receptors FZD6 and LRP6 (PubMed:31073040). LMBR1L stabilizes the beta-catenin destruction complex that is required for regulating CTNNB1 levels (PubMed:31073040). Acts as a LCN1 receptor and can mediate its endocyto
   2345..2569    +  polyA_signal   bGH poly(A) signal: bovine growth hormone polyadenylation signal
   2573..2594    +  promoter       SV40 promoter (fragment): SV40 enhancer and early promoter
   2615..3043    +  rep_origin     f1 ori (sequence partly withheld): f1 bacteriophage origin of replication; arrow indicates direction of (+) strand synthesis
   3057..3386    +  promoter       SV40 promoter: SV40 enhancer and early promoter
   3434..3481    +  promoter       EM7 promoter: synthetic bacterial promoter&nbsp
   3500..3898    +  CDS            BSD: blasticidin S deaminase; Aspergillus terreus BSD; confers resistance to blasticidin
   3899..3926    +  CDS            BleoR (fragment): antibiotic-binding protein; Sh ble from Streptoalloteichus hindustanus; confers resistance to bleomycin, phleomycin, and Zeocin™
   3936..4061    +  CDS            ble (fragment): BLE_KLEPN - Experimental evidence at protein level: Swiss-Prot protein existence level 1. Binding protein with a strong affinity to the bleomycin family of antibiotics. Binds to CL990; an antimitotic-antibiotic compound. From Klebsiella pneumoniae.
   4056..4177    +  polyA_signal   SV40 poly(A) signal: SV40 polyadenylation signal
   4250..4266    -  protein_bind   lac operator: The lac repressor binds to the lac operator to inhibit transcription in E. coli. This inhibition can be relieved by adding lactose or isopropyl-β-D-thiogalactopyranoside (IPTG). lac repressor encoded by lacI
   4274..4304    -  promoter       lac promoter: promoter for the E. coli lac operon
   4319..4340    -  protein_bind   CAP binding site: CAP binding activates transcription in the presence of cAMP. E. coli catabolite activator protein
   4353..4445    -  CDS            lacI (fragment): lac repressor; lacI; The lac repressor binds to the lac operator to inhibit transcription in E. coli. This inhibition can be relieved by adding lactose or isopropyl-β-D-thiogalactopyranoside (IPTG).
   4628..5216    -  rep_origin     ori: high-copy-number ColE1/pMB1/pBR322/pUC origin of replication
   5387..6247    -  CDS            AmpR: β-lactamase; bla; confers resistance to ampicillin, carbenicillin, and related antibiotics
   6248..6352    -  promoter       AmpR promoter: bla
   6411..6463    -  misc_feature   bom (fragment): basis of mobility region from pBR322
>Addgene plasmid #123594 | pcDNA6-N-HA-m-Lmbr1l | addgene full sequence | sequence record 251109 | Addgene NGS Result
GACATTGATTATTGACTAGTTATTAATAGTAATCAATTACGGGGTCATTAGTTCATAGCCCATATATGGA
GTTCCGCGTTACATAACTTACGGTAAATGGCCCGCCTGGCTGACCGCCCAACGACCCCCGCCCATTGACG
TCAATAATGACGTATGTTCCCATAGTAACGCCAATAGGGACTTTCCATTGACGTCAATGGGTGGAGTATT
TACGGTAAACTGCCCACTTGGCAGTACATCAAGTGTATCATATGCCAAGTACGCCCCCTATTGACGTCAA
TGACGGTAAATGGCCCGCCTGGCATTATGCCCAGTACATGACCTTATGGGACTTTCCTACTTGGCAGTAC
ATCTACGTATTAGTCATCGCTATTACCATGGTGATGCGGTTTTGGCAGTACATCAATGGGCGTGGATAGC
GGTTTGACTCACGGGGATTTCCAAGTCTCCACCCCATTGACGTCAATGGGAGTTTGTTTTGGCACCAAAA
TCAACGGGACTTTCCAAAATGTCGTAACAACTCCGCCCCATTGACGCAAATGGGCGGTAGGCGTGTACGG
TGGGAGGTCTATATAAGCAGAGCTCTCTGGCTAACTAGAGAACCCACTGCTTACTGGCTTATCGAAATTA
ATACGACTCACTATAGGGAGACCCAAGCTGGCTAGTTAGAGCTCCTTAAGGTTAACGCCACCATGTACCC
TTATGACGTACCTGACTATGCTGGCGCCTACCCTTATGACGTACCTGACTATGCTGGATACCCTTATGAC
GTACCTGACTATGCTGGATCTAGAGAATTCGGATCCATGGAAGCAGCTGACTACGAAGTGCTATCCGTGC
GAGAACAGCTGTTCCACGACAGGGTCCGCGAGTGCATCATCTCAATACTTCTGTTTGCAACACTCTACAT
CCTCTGCCATATCTTCCTGACCCGCTTCAAGAAGCCTGCTGAGTTCACCACAGTGGATGATGAAGATGCC
ACAGTTAACAAGATTGCGCTGGAGCTGTGCACCTTTACCCTGGCGGTCGCCCTGGGCGCCGTCTTACTCC
TGCCCTTCTCCATCATCAGCAACGAGGTGCTGCTCTCGTTGCCACGCAACTACTACATCCAGTGGCTCAA
TGGCTCCCTCATCCATGGTCTGTGGAACCTCGTTTTCCTCTTCTCCAATCTGTCCCTCGTCTTCCTTATG
CCCTTTGCATATTTCTTCACAGAGTCTGAAGGCTTTGCTGGCTCCAGAAAGGGTGTCCTGGGCCGGGTCT
ACGAGACAGTGGTGATGTTGATCCTCCTCACGCTGCTTGTGCTGGGCATGGTGTGGGTGGCATCCGCCAT
TGTAGACAATGACAAGGCCAGCAGGGAGTCGCTCTACGACTTCTGGGAGTACTACCTCCCCTATCTCTAC
TCCTGTATCTCCTTCCTCGGAGTTCTGCTGCTTCTGGTGTGCACTCCACTAGGTCTCGCCCGCATGTTCT
CTGTCACTGGGAAGTTGCTGGTCAAGCCCCGGCTACTGGAAGACCTGGAGGAACAGCTGAACTGCTCAGC
CTTTGAGGAGGCAGCTCTGACTCGAAGAATCTGCAATCCCACCTCCTGCTGGCTGCCACTGGACATGGAA
CTGCTGCATAGACAGGTCCTGGCTCTGCAGGCACAGAGGGTCCTCTTGGAAAAGCGTCGGAAGGCGTCAG
CCTGGCAACGGAACCTGGGCTACCCTCTGGCCATGCTGTGCTTGCTGGTGCTGACGGGCCTGTCTGTCCT
CATCGTGGCTGTCCACATCCTGGAGCTGCTTATTGACGAGGCTGCCATGCCACGGGGCATGCAGGATGCT
GCCCTAGGCCAGGCCTCCTTCTCCAAACTGGGATCCTTTGGCGCCATCATCCAGGTTGTGCTGATATTTT
ACCTGATGGTGTCCTCAGTGGTGGGTTTCTACAGCTCTCCACTCTTTGGAAGCCTGAGGCCTAGGTGGCA
TGACACATCGATGACACAGATCATTGGGAACTGTGTCTGCCTCCTGGTCCTCAGCTCAGCACTTCCTGTC
TTCTCTAGAACTCTTGGCCTGACACGCTTTGACCTGCTGGGTGACTTTGGACGCTTCAACTGGCTAGGCA
ATTTCTACATCGTGTTCCTCTACAACGCAGCCTTTGCTGGCCTCACCACACTCTGTCTGGTGAAGACCTT
CACGGCAGCTGTGAGGGCAGAGCTGATCCGAGCCTTTGGGCTGGACAGACTGCCACTGCCTGTCTCTGGG
TTTCCCCGGGCTTCTAGGAAGAAGCAGCATCAATGACTCGAGCCATGGAAGCTTGATATCTAACTGACTG
AACCGGTGGTACCAAACCCGCTGATCAGCCTCGACTGTGCCTTCTAGTTGCCAGCCATCTGTTGTTTGCC
CCTCCCCCGTGCCTTCCTTGACCCTGGAAGGTGCCACTCCCACTGTCCTTTCCTAATAAAATGAGGAAAT
TGCATCGCATTGTCTGAGTAGGTGTCATTCTATTCTGGGGGGTGGGGTGGGGCAGGACAGCAAGGGGGAG
GATTGGGAAGACAATAGCAGGCATGCTGGGGATGCGGTGGGCTCTATGGCTTCTGAGGCGGAAAGAACCA
GCTGGGGCTCTAGGGGGTATCCCC
[124 nt withheld, positions 2615-2738]
C
[91 nt withheld, positions 2740-2830]
A
[49 nt withheld, positions 2832-2880]
CCTTTGACGTTGGAGTCCACGTTCTTT
[37 nt withheld, positions 2908-2944]
ACCCTATCTCGGTCTATTCTTTTGATTTATAAGGGATTTTGCCGATTTCGGCCTATTGGTTAAAAAATGA
GCTGATTTAACAAAAATTTAACGCGAATTAATTCTGTGGAATGTGTGTCAGTTAGGGTGTGGAAAGTCCC
CAGGCTCCCCAGCAGGCAGAAGTATGCAAAGCATGCATCTCAATTAGTCAGCAACCAGGTGTGGAAAGTC
CCCAGGCTCCCCAGCAGGCAGAAGTATGCAAAGCATGCATCTCAATTAGTCAGCAACCATAGTCCCGCCC
CTAACTCCGCCCATCCCGCCCCTAACTCCGCCCAGTTCCGCCCATTCTCCGCCCCATGGCTGACTAATTT
TTTTTATTTATGCAGAGGCCGAGGCCGCCTCTGCCTCTGAGCTATTCCAGAAGTAGTGAGGAGGCTTTTT
TGGAGGCCTAGGCTTTTGCAAAAAGCTCCCGGGAGCTTGTATATCCATTTTCGGATCTGATCAGCACGTG
TTGACAATTAATCATCGGCATAGTATATCGGCATAGTATAATACGACAAGGTGAGGAACTAAACCATGGC
CAAGCCTTTGTCTCAAGAAGAATCCACCCTCATTGAAAGAGCAACGGCTACAATCAACAGCATCCCCATC
TCTGAAGACTACAGCGTCGCCAGCGCAGCTCTCTCTAGCGACGGCCGCATCTTCACTGGTGTCAATGTAT
ATCATTTTACTGGGGGACCTTGTGCAGAACTCGTGGTGCTGGGCACTGCTGCTGCTGCGGCAGCTGGCAA
CCTGACTTGTATCGTCGCGATCGGAAATGAGAACAGGGGCATCTTGAGCCCCTGCGGACGGTGCCGACAG
GTGCTTCTCGATCTGCATCCTGGGATCAAAGCCATAGTGAAGGACAGTGATGGACAGCCGACGGCAGTTG
GGATTCGTGAATTGCTGCCCTCTGGTTATGTGTGGGAGGGCTAAGCACTTCGTGGCCGAGGAGCAGGACT
GACACGTGCTACGAGATTTCGATTCCACCGCCGCCTTCTATGAAAGGTTGGGCTTCGGAATCGTTTTCCG
GGACGCCGGCTGGATGATCCTCCAGCGCGGGGATCTCATGCTGGAGTTCTTCGCCCACCCCAACTTGTTT
ATTGCAGCTTATAATGGTTACAAATAAAGCAATAGCATCACAAATTTCACAAATAAAGCATTTTTTTCAC
TGCATTCTAGTTGTGGTTTGTCCAAACTCATCAATGTATCTTATCATGTCTGTATACCGTCGACCTCTAG
CTAGAGCTTGGCGTAATCATGGTCATAGCTGTTTCCTGTGTGAAATTGTTATCCGCTCACAATTCCACAC
AACATACGAGCCGGAAGCATAAAGTGTAAAGCCTGGGGTGCCTAATGAGTGAGCTAACTCACATTAATTG
CGTTGCGCTCACTGCCCGCTTTCCAGTCGGGAAACCTGTCGTGCCAGCTGCATTAATGAATCGGCCAACG
CGCGGGGAGAGGCGGTTTGCGTATTGGGCGCTCTTCCGCTTCCTCGCTCACTGACTCGCTGCGCTCGGTC
GTTCGGCTGCGGCGAGCGGTATCAGCTCACTCAAAGGCGGTAATACGGTTATCCACAGAATCAGGGGATA
ACGCAGGAAAGAACATGTGAGCAAAAGGCCAGCAAAAGGCCAGGAACCGTAAAAAGGCCGCGTTGCTGGC
GTTTTTCCATAGGCTCCGCCCCCCTGACGAGCATCACAAAAATCGACGCTCAAGTCAGAGGTGGCGAAAC
CCGACAGGACTATAAAGATACCAGGCGTTTCCCCCTGGAAGCTCCCTCGTGCGCTCTCCTGTTCCGACCC
TGCCGCTTACCGGATACCTGTCCGCCTTTCTCCCTTCGGGAAGCGTGGCGCTTTCTCATAGCTCACGCTG
TAGGTATCTCAGTTCGGTGTAGGTCGTTCGCTCCAAGCTGGGCTGTGTGCACGAACCCCCCGTTCAGCCC
GACCGCTGCGCCTTATCCGGTAACTATCGTCTTGAGTCCAACCCGGTAAGACACGACTTATCGCCACTGG
CAGCAGCCACTGGTAACAGGATTAGCAGAGCGAGGTATGTAGGCGGTGCTACAGAGTTCTTGAAGTGGTG
GCCTAACTACGGCTACACTAGAAGAACAGTATTTGGTATCTGCGCTCTGCTGAAGCCAGTTACCTTCGGA
AAAAGAGTTGGTAGCTCTTGATCCGGCAAACAAACCACCGCTGGTAGCGGTGGTTTTTTTGTTTGCAAGC
AGCAGATTACGCGCAGAAAAAAAGGATCTCAAGAAGATCCTTTGATCTTTTCTACGGGGTCTGACGCTCA
GTGGAACGAAAACTCACGTTAAGGGATTTTGGTCATGAGATTATCAAAAAGGATCTTCACCTAGATCCTT
TTAAATTAAAAATGAAGTTTTAAATCAATCTAAAGTATATATGAGTAAACTTGGTCTGACAGTTACCAAT
GCTTAATCAGTGAGGCACCTATCTCAGCGATCTGTCTATTTCGTTCATCCATAGTTGCCTGACTCCCCGT
CGTGTAGATAACTACGATACGGGAGGGCTTACCATCTGGCCCCAGTGCTGCAATGATACCGCGAGACCCA
CGCTCACCGGCTCCAGATTTATCAGCAATAAACCAGCCAGCCGGAAGGGCCGAGCGCAGAAGTGGTCCTG
CAACTTTATCCGCCTCCATCCAGTCTATTAATTGTTGCCGGGAAGCTAGAGTAAGTAGTTCGCCAGTTAA
TAGTTTGCGCAACGTTGTTGCCATTGCTACAGGCATCGTGGTGTCACGCTCGTCGTTTGGTATGGCTTCA
TTCAGCTCCGGTTCCCAACGATCAAGGCGAGTTACATGATCCCCCATGTTGTGCAAAAAAGCGGTTAGCT
CCTTCGGTCCTCCGATCGTTGTCAGAAGTAAGTTGGCCGCAGTGTTATCACTCATGGTTATGGCAGCACT
GCATAATTCTCTTACTGTCATGCCATCCGTAAGATGCTTTTCTGTGACTGGTGAGTACTCAACCAAGTCA
TTCTGAGAATAGTGTATGCGGCGACCGAGTTGCTCTTGCCCGGCGTCAATACGGGATAATACCGCGCCAC
ATAGCAGAACTTTAAAAGTGCTCATCATTGGAAAACGTTCTTCGGGGCGAAAACTCTCAAGGATCTTACC
GCTGTTGAGATCCAGTTCGATGTAACCCACTCGTGCACCCAACTGATCTTCAGCATCTTTTACTTTCACC
AGCGTTTCTGGGTGAGCAAAAACAGGAAGGCAAAATGCCGCAAAAAAGGGAATAAGGGCGACACGGAAAT
GTTGAATACTCATACTCTTCCTTTTTCAATATTATTGAAGCATTTATCAGGGTTATTGTCTCATGAGCGG
ATACATATTTGAATGTATTTAGAAAAATAAACAAATAGGGGTTCCGCGCACATTTCCCCGAAAAGTGCCA
CCTGACGTCGACGGATCGGGAGATCTCCCGATCCCCTATGGTGCACTCTCAGTACAATCTGCTCTGATGC
CGCATAGTTAAGCCAGTATCTGCTCCCTGCTTGTGTGTTGGAGGTCGCTGAGTAGTGCGCGAGCAAAATT
TAAGCTACAACAAGGCAAGGCTTGACCGACAATTGCATGAAGAATCTGCTTAGGGTTAGGCGTTTTGCGC
TGCTTCGCGATGTACGGGCCAGATATACGCGTT
